>Addgene plasmid #171081 | pQ-NFY-A-GB-HC | addgene full sequence | sequence record 335631 | Addgene NGS Result
CTCGAGCTTAATTAACAACACCATTTGTCGAGAAATCATAAAAAATTTATTTGCTTTGTGAGCGGATAAC
AATTATAATAGATTCAATTGTGAGCGGATAACAATTTCACACAGAATTCATTAAAGAGGAGAAATTAACT
ATGGAGCAGTATACAGCAAACAGCAATAGTTCGACAGAGCAGATTGTTGTCCAGGCAGGACAGATTCAGC
AGCAGGTCCAAGGGCAGCCATTAATGGTGCAGGTCAGTGGAGGCCAGCTAATCACATCAACTGGCCAACC
CATCATGGTCCAGGCTGTCCCTGGTGGGCAAGGTCAAACCATCATGCAAGTACCTGTTTCTGGAACACAG
GGTTTGCAGCAAATACAGTTGGTCCCACCTGGACAGATCCAGATCCAGGGTGGACAGGCTGTGCAGGTGC
AGGGCCAGCAGGGCCAGACCCAGCAGATCATCATCCAGCAGCCCCAGACGGCTGTCACTGCTGGCCAGAC
TCAGACACAGCAGCAGATTGCTGTCCAGGGACAGCAAGTGGCACAGACTGCTGAAGGGCAGACCATCGTC
TATCAACCAGTTAATGCAGATGGCACCATTCTCCAGCAAGTTACAGTCCCTGTTTCAGGCATGATCACTA
TCCCAGCAGCCAGTTTGGCAGGAGCACAGATTGTTCAAACAGGAGCCAATACCAACACAACCAGCAGTGG
GCAAGGGACTGTCACTGTGACACTACCAGTGGCAGGCAATGTGGTCAATTCAGGAGGGATGGTCATGATG
GTTCCTGGGGCTGGCTCTGTGCCTGCTATCCAAAGAATCCCTCTACCTGGAGCAGAGATGCTTGAAGAAG
AGCCTCTCTACGTGAATGCCAAACAATACCACCGTATTCTTAAGAGGAGGCAAGCCCGAGCTAAACTAGA
GGCAGAAGGGAAAATTCCAAAGGAGAGAAGGAAATACCTGCATGAGTCTCGGCACCGTCATGCCATGGCA
CGGAAGCGTGGTGAAGGTGGACGATTTTTCTCTCCAAAGGAAAAGGATAGTCCCCATATGCAGGATCCAA
ACCAAGCCGATGAAGAAGCAATGACACAGATCATCCGAGTGTCCTAAGCCTAGGACCCAGCTTTCTTGTA
CAAAGTGGTAAGCTTAATTAGCTGAGCTTGGACTCCTGTTGATAGATCCAGTAATGACCTCAGAACTCCA
TCTGGATTTGTTCAGAACGCTCGGTTGCCGCCGGGCGTTTTTTATTGGTGAGAATCCAAGTAACAACACC
ATTTGTCGAGAAATCATAAAAAATTTATTTGCTTTGTGAGCGGATAACAATTATAATAGATTCAATTGTG
AGCGGATAACAATTTCACACAGAATTCATTAAAGAGGAGAAATTAACTATGTCCCCTATACTAGGTTATT
GGAAAATTAAGGGCCTTGTGCAACCCACTCGACTTCTTTTGGAATATCTTGAAGAAAAATATGAAGAGCA
TTTGTATGAGCGCGATGAAGGTGATAAATGGCGAAACAAAAAGTTTGAATTGGGTTTGGAGTTTCCCAAT
CTTCCTTATTATATTGATGGTGATGTTAAATTAACACAGTCTATGGCCATCATACGTTATATAGCTGACA
AGCACAACATGTTGGGTGGTTGTCCAAAAGAGCGTGCAGAGATTTCAATGCTTGAAGGAGCGGTTTTGGA
TATTAGATACGGTGTTTCGAGAATTGCATATAGTAAAGACTTTGAAACTCTCAAAGTTGATTTTCTTAGC
AAGCTACCTGAAATGCTGAAAATGTTCGAAGATCGTTTATGTCATAAAACATATTTGAATGGTGATCATG
TAACCCATCCTGACTTCATGTTGTATGACGCTCTTGATGTTGTTTTATACATGGACCCAATGTGCCTGGA
TGCGTTCCCAAAATTAGTTTGTTTTAAAAAACGTATTGAAGCTATCCCACAAATTGATAAGTACTTGAAA
TCCAGCAAGTATATAGCATGGCCTTTGCAGGGCTGGCAAGCCACGTTTGGTGGTGGCGACCATCCTCCAA
AATCGGATCTGGGTGCTGCACTGGAAGTTCTGTTCCAGGGGCCCCTCGAGATGACAATGGATGGTGACAG
TTCTACAACAGATGCTTCTCAACTAGGAATCTCTGCAGACTATATTGGAGGAAGTCATTATGTTATACAG
CCTCATGATGATACTGAGGACAGCATGAATGATCATGAAGACACAAATGGTTCAAAAGAAAGTTTCAGAG
AACAAGATATATATCTTCCAATAGCAAACGTGGCTAGGATAATGAAAAATGCCATACCTCAAACGGGAAA
GATTGCAAAAGATGCCAAAGAATGTGTTCAAGAATGTGTAAGTGAGTTCATCAGTTTTATAACATCTGAA
GCAAGTGAAAGGTGCCATCAAGAGAAACGGAAAACAATCAATGGAGAAGATATTCTCTTTGCTATGTCTA
CTTTAGGCTTTGACAGTTATGTGGAACCTCTGAAATTATACCTTCAGAAATTCAGAGAGGCTATGAAAGG
AGAAAAGGGAATTGGTGGAGCAGTCACAGCTACAGATGGACTAAGTGAAGAGCTTACAGAGGAGGCATTT
ACTAACCAGTTACCAGCTGGCTTAATAACCACAGACGGTCAACAACAAAATGTTATGGTTTACACAACAT
CATATCAACAGATTTCTGGTGTTCAGCAAATTCAGTTTTCATGAGGATCCAGTCTTCGCATGCATGAAGA
CGCGGCCGCCTAGGACCCAGCTTTCTTGTACAAAGTGGTAAGCTTAATTAGCTGAGCTTGGACTCCTGTT
GATAGATCCAGTAATGACCTCAGAACTCCATCTGGATTTGTTCAGAACGCTCGGTTGCCGCCGGGCGTTT
TTTATTGGTGAGAATCCAAGTAACAACACCATTTGTCGAGAAATCATAAAAAATTTATTTGCTTTGTGAG
CGGATAACAATTATAATAGATTCAATTGTGAGCGGATAACAATTTCACACAGAATTCATTAAAGAGGAGA
AATTAACTATGAAACATCACCATCACCATCACCATGGTGCTGCACTGGAAGTTCTGTTCCAGGGGCCCCA
TATGATGTCCACAGAAGGAGGATTTGGTGGTACTAGCAGCAGTGATGCCCAGCAAAGCCTACAGTCGTTC
TGGCCTCGGGTCATGGAAGAAATCCGGAATTTAACAGTGAAAGACTTCCGAGTGCAGGAACTCCCACTGG
CTCGTATTAAGAAGATTATGAAACTGGATGAAGATGTGAAGATGATCAGTGCAGAAGCGCCTGTACTCTT
TGCCAAGGCAGCCCAGATTTTTATCACAGAGTTGACTCTTCGAGCCTGGATTCACACAGAAGATAACAAG
CGCCGGACTCTACAGAGAAATGATATCGCCATGGCAATTACAAAATTTGATCAGTTTGATTTTCTCATCG
ATATTGTTCCAAGAGATGAACTGAAACCTCCAAAGCGTCAGGAGGAGGTGCGCCAGTCTGTAACTCCTGC
CGAGCCAGTCCAGTACTATTTCACGCTGGCTCAGCAACCCACCGCTGTCCAAGTCCAGGGCCAGCAGCAA
GGCCAGCAGACCACCAGCTCCACGACCACCATCCAGCCTGGGCAGATCATCATCGCACAGCCTCAGCAGG
GCCAGACCACACCTGTGACAATGCAGGTTGGAGAAGGTCAGCAGGTGCAGATTGTCCAGGCTCAGCCACA
GGGTCAAGCCCAACAGGCCCAGAGTGGCACTGGACAGACCATGCAGGTGATGCAGCAGATCATCACTAAC
ACAGGAGAGATCCAGCAGATCCCGGTGCAGCTGAATGCCGGCCAGCTGCAGTATATCCGCTTAGCCCAGC
CTGTATCAGGCACTCAAGTTGTGCAGGGACAGATCCAGACACTTGCCACCAATGCTCAACAGATTACACA
GACAGAGGTCCAGCAAGGACAGCAGCAGTTCAGCCAGTTCACAGATGGACAGCAGCTCTACCAGATCCAG
CAAGTCACCATGCCTGCGGGCCAGGACCTCGCCCAGCCCATGTTCATCCAGTCAGCCAACCAGCCCTCCG
ACGGGCAGGCCCCCCAGGTGACCGGCGACTGAGGATCCAGTCTTCGCATGCATGAAGACGCGGCCGCCTA
GGACCCAGCTTTCTTGTACAAAGTGGTAAGCTTAATTAGCTGAGCTTGGACTCCTGTTGATAGATCCAGT
AATGACCTCAGAACTCCATCTGGATTTGTTCAGAACGCTCGGTTGCCGCCGGGCGTTTTTTATTGGTGAG
AATCCAAGTAACAACACCATTTAAATGGAGTGGTTACAAATGGAGTGGTTACAAATGGAGTGGTTAATTA
AGGCTAGCTTGGCGAGATTTTCAGGAGCTAAGGAAGCTAAAATGGAGAAAAAAATCACTGGATATACCAC
CGTTGATATATCCCAATGGCATCGTAAAGAACATTTTGAGGCATTTCAGTCAGTTGCTCAATGTACCTAT
AACCAGACCGTTCAGCTGGATATTACGGCCTTTTTAAAGACCGTAAAGAAAAATAAGCACAAGTTTTATC
CGGCCTTTATTCACATTCTTGCCCGCCTGATGAATGCTCATCCGGAATTTCGTATGGCAATGAAAGACGG
TGAGCTGGTGATATGGGATAGTGTTCACCCTTGTTACACCGTTTTCCATGAGCAAACTGAAACGTTTTCA
TCGCTCTGGAGTGAATACCACGACGATTTCCGGCAGTTTCTACACATATATTCGCAAGATGTGGCGTGTT
ACGGTGAAAACCTGGCCTATTTCCCTAAAGGGTTTATTGAGAATATGTTTTTCGTCTCAGCCAATCCCTG
GGTGAGTTTCACCAGTTTTGATTTAAACGTGGCCAATATGGACAACTTCTTCGCCCCCGTTTTCACCATG
GGCAAATATTATACGCAAGGCGACAAGGTGCTGATGCCGCTGGCGATTCAGGTTCATCATGCCGTTTGTG
ATGGCTTCCATGTCGGCAGAATGCTTAATGAATTACAACAGTACTGCGATGAGTGGCAGGGCGGGGCGTA
ATTTTTTTAAGGCAGTTATTGGTGCCCTTAAACGCCTGGGGTAATGACTCTCTAGCTTGAGGCATCAAAT
AAAACGAAAGGCTCAGTCGAAAGACTGGGCCTTTCGTTTTATCTGTTGTTTGTCGGTGAACGCTCTCCTG
AGTAGGACAAATCCGCCCTCTAGATTACGTGCAGTCGATGATAAGCTGTCAAACATGAGAATTGTGCCTA
ATGAGTGAGCTAACTTACATTAATTGCGTTGCGCTCACTGCCCGCTTTCCAGTCGGGAAACCTGTCGTGC
CAGCTGCATTAATGAATCGGCCAACGCGCGGGGAGAGGCGGTTTGCGTATTGGGCGCCAGGGTGGTTTTT
CTTTTCACCAGTGAGACGGGCAACAGCTGATTGCCCTTCACCGCCTGGCCCTGAGAGAGTTGCAGCAAGC
GGTCCACGCTGGTTTGCCCCAGCAGGCGAAAATCCTGTTTGATGGTGGTTAACGGCGGGATATAACATGA
GCTGTCTTCGGTATCGTCGTATCCCACTACCGAGATATCCGCACCAACGCGCAGCCCGGACTCGGTAATG
GCGCGCATTGCGCCCAGCGCCATCTGATCGTTGGCAACCAGCATCGCAGTGGGAACGATGCCCTCATTCA
GCATTTGCATGGTTTGTTGAAAACCGGACATGGCACTCCAGTCGCCTTCCCGTTCCGCTATCGGCTGAAT
TTGATTGCGAGTGAGATATTTATGCCAGCCAGCCAGACGCAGACGCGCCGAGACAGAACTTAATGGGCCC
GCTAACAGCGCGATTTGCTGGTGACCCAATGCGACCAGATGCTCCACGCCCAGTCGCGTACCGTCTTCAT
GGGAGAAAATAATACTGTTGATGGGTGTCTGGTCAGAGACATCAAGAAATAACGCCGGAACATTAGTGCA
GGCAGCTTCCACAGCAATGGCATCCTGGTCATCCAGCGGATAGTTAATGATCAGCCCACTGACGCGTTGC
GCGAGAAGATTGTGCACCGCCGCTTTACAGGCTTCGACGCCGCTTCGTTCTACCATCGACACCACCACGC
TGGCACCCAGTTGATCGGCGCGAGATTTAATCGCCGCGACAATTTGCGACGGCGCGTGCAGGGCCAGACT
GGAGGTGGCAACGCCAATCAGCAACGACTGTTTGCCCGCCAGTTGTTGTGCCACGCGGTTGGGAATGTAA
TTCAGCTCCGCCATCGCCGCTTCCACTTTTTCCCGCGTTTTCGCAGAAACGTGGCTGGCCTGGTTCACCA
CGCGGGAAACGGTCTGATAAGAGACACCGGCATACTCTGCGACATCGTATAACGTTACTGGTTTCACATT
CACCACCCTGAATTGACTCTCTTCCGGGCGCTATCATGCCATACCGCGAAAGGTTTTGCACCATTCGATG
GTGTCGGAATTTCGGGCAGCGTTGGGTCCTGGCCACGGGTGCGCATGATCTAGAGCTGCCTCGCGCGTTT
CGGTGATGACGGTGAAAACCTCTGACACATGCAGCTCCCGGAGACGGTCACAGCTTGTCTGTAAGCGGAT
GCCGGGAGCAGACAAGCCCGTCAGGGCGCGTCAGCGGGTGTTGGCGGGTGTCGGGGCGCAGCCATGACCC
AGTCACGTAGCGATAGCGGAGTGTATACTGGCTTAACTATGCGGCATCAGAGCAGATTGTACTGAGAGTG
CACCACATGCGGTGTGAAATACCGCACAGATGCGTAAGGAGAAAATACCGCATCAGGCGCTCTTCCGCTT
CCTCGCTCACTGACTCGCTGCGCTCGGTCGTTCGGCTGCGGCGAGCGGTATCAGCTCACTCAAAGGCGGT
AATACGGTTATCCACAGAATCAGGGGATAACGCAGGAAAGAACATGTGAGCAAAAGGCCAGCAAAAGGCC
AGGAACCGTAAAAAGGCCGCGTTGCTGGCGTTTTTCCATAGGCTCCGCCCCCCTGACGAGCATCACAAAA
ATCGACGCTCAAGTCAGAGGTGGCGAAACCCGACAGGACTATAAAGATACCAGGCGTTTCCCCCTGGAAG
CTCCCTCGTGCGCTCTCCTGTTCCGACCCTGCCGCTTACCGGATACCTGTCCGCCTTTCTCCCTTCGGGA
AGCGTGGCGCTTTCTCATAGCTCACGCTGTAGGTATCTCAGTTCGGTGTAGGTCGTTCGCTCCAAGCTGG
GCTGTGTGCACGAACCCCCCGTTCAGCCCGACCGCTGCGCCTTATCCGGTAACTATCGTCTTGAGTCCAA
CCCGGTAAGACACGACTTATCGCCACTGGCAGCAGCCACTGGTAACAGGATTAGCAGAGCGAGGTATGTA
GGCGGTGCTACAGAGTTCTTGAAGTGGTGGCCTAACTACGGCTACACTAGAAGGACAGTATTTGGTATCT
GCGCTCTGCTGAAGCCAGTTACCTTCGGAAAAAGAGTTGGTAGCTCTTGATCCGGCAAACAAACCACCGC
TGGTAGCGGTGGTTTTTTTGTTTGCAAGCAGCAGATTACGCGCAGAAAAAAAGGATCTCAAGAAGATCCT
TTGATCTTTTCTACGGGGTCTGACGCTCAGTGGAACGAAAACTCACGTTAAGGGATTTTGGTCATGAGAT
TATCAAAAAGGATCTTCACCTAGATCCTTTTAAATTAAAAATGAAGTTTTAAATCAATCTAAAGTATATA
TGAGTAAACTTGGTCTGACAGTTACCAATGCTTAATCAGTGAGGCACCTATCTCAGCGATCTGTCTATTT
CGTTCATCCATAGTTGCCTGACTCCCCGTCGTGTAGATAACTACGATACGGGAGGGCTTACCATCTGGCC
CCAGTGCTGCAATGATACCGCGAGACCCACGCTCACCGGCTCCAGATTTATCAGCAATAAACCAGCCAGC
CGGAAGGGCCGAGCGCAGAAGTGGTCCTGCAACTTTATCCGCCTCCATCCAGTCTATTAATTGTTGCCGG
GAAGCTAGAGTAAGTAGTTCGCCAGTTAATAGTTTGCGCAACGTTGTTGCCATTGCTACAGGCATCGTGG
TGTCACGCTCGTCGTTTGGTATGGCTTCATTCAGCTCCGGTTCCCAACGATCAAGGCGAGTTACATGATC
CCCCATGTTGTGCAAAAAAGCGGTTAGCTCCTTCGGTCCTCCGATCGTTGTCAGAAGTAAGTTGGCCGCA
GTGTTATCACTCATGGTTATGGCAGCACTGCATAATTCTCTTACTGTCATGCCATCCGTAAGATGCTTTT
CTGTGACTGGTGAGTACTCAACCAAGTCATTCTGAGAATAGTGTATGCGGCGACCGAGTTGCTCTTGCCC
GGCGTCAATACGGGATAATACCGCGCCACATAGCAGAACTTTAAAAGTGCTCATCATTGGAAAACGTTCT
TCGGGGCGAAAACTCTCAAGGATCTTACCGCTGTTGAGATCCAGTTCGATGTAACCCACTCGTGCACCCA
ACTGATCTTCAGCATCTTTTACTTTCACCAGCGTTTCTGGGTGAGCAAAAACAGGAAGGCAAAATGCCGC
AAAAAAGGGAATAAGGGCGACACGGAAATGTTGAATACTCATACTCTTCCTTTTTCAATATTATTGAAGC
ATTTATCAGGGTTATTGTCTCATGAGCGGATACATATTTGAATGTATTTAGAAAAATAAACAAATAGGGG
TTCCGCGCACATTTCCCCGAAAAGTGCCACCTGACGTCTAAGAAACCATTATTATCATGACATTAACCTA
TAAAAATAGGCGTATCACGAGGCCCTTTCGTCTTCAC
Features (pLannotate 1.2.2; 29 found; start..end, strand, type, name):
     36..80      +  promoter       T5 promoter: bacteriophage T5 promoter for E. coli RNA polymerase, with embedded lac operator
     88..104     +  protein_bind   lac operator: The lac repressor binds to the lac operator to inhibit transcription in E. coli. This inhibition can be relieved by adding lactose or isopropyl-β-D-thiogalactopyranoside (IPTG). lac repressor encoded by lacI
    141..1094    +  CDS            Nfya (fragment): NFYA_MOUSE - Experimental evidence at protein level: Swiss-Prot protein existence level 1. Component of the sequence-specific heterotrimeric transcription factor (NF-Y) which specifically recognizes a 5'-CCAAT-3' box motif found in the promoters of its target genes. NF-Y can function as both an activator and a repressor, depending on its interacting cofactors. NF-YA positively regulates the transcription of the core clock component ARNTL/BMAL1. From Mus musculus (Mouse).
   1105..1129    -  protein_bind   attB2: mutant version of attB; recombination site for the Gateway® BP reaction BP Clonase™
   1151..1245    +  terminator     lambda t0 terminator: transcription terminator from phage lambda
   1274..1318    +  promoter       T5 promoter: bacteriophage T5 promoter for E. coli RNA polymerase, with embedded lac operator
   1326..1342    +  protein_bind   lac operator: The lac repressor binds to the lac operator to inhibit transcription in E. coli. This inhibition can be relieved by adding lactose or isopropyl-β-D-thiogalactopyranoside (IPTG). lac repressor encoded by lacI
   1379..2032    +  CDS            GST26_SCHJA: Experimental evidence at protein level: Swiss-Prot protein existence level 1. GST isoenzymes appear to play a central role in the parasite detoxification system. Other functions are also suspected including a role in increasing the solubility of haematin in the parasite gut. From Schistosoma japonicum (Blood fluke).
   2081..2701    +  CDS            NFYB: NFYB_HUMAN - Also known as HAP3. Experimental evidence at protein level: Swiss-Prot protein existence level 1. Component of the sequence-specific heterotrimeric transcription factor (NF-Y) which specifically recognizes a 5'-CCAAT-3' box motif found in the promoters of its target genes. NF-Y can function as both an activator and a repressor, depending on its interacting cofactors. From Homo sapiens (Human).
   2745..2769    -  protein_bind   attB2: mutant version of attB; recombination site for the Gateway® BP reaction BP Clonase™
   2791..2885    +  terminator     lambda t0 terminator: transcription terminator from phage lambda
   2914..2958    +  promoter       T5 promoter: bacteriophage T5 promoter for E. coli RNA polymerase, with embedded lac operator
   2966..2982    +  protein_bind   lac operator: The lac repressor binds to the lac operator to inhibit transcription in E. coli. This inhibition can be relieved by adding lactose or isopropyl-β-D-thiogalactopyranoside (IPTG). lac repressor encoded by lacI
   3025..3045    +  CDS            7xHis: 6xHis affinity tag
   3085..4089    +  CDS            Nfyc: NFYC_MOUSE - Experimental evidence at protein level: Swiss-Prot protein existence level 1. Component of the sequence-specific heterotrimeric transcription factor (NF-Y) which specifically recognizes a 5'-CCAAT-3' box motif found in the promoters of its target genes. NF-Y can function as both an activator and a repressor, depending on its interacting cofactors. From Mus musculus (Mouse).
   4133..4157    -  protein_bind   attB2: mutant version of attB; recombination site for the Gateway® BP reaction BP Clonase™
   4179..4273    +  terminator     lambda t0 terminator: transcription terminator from phage lambda
   4353..4381    +  promoter       cat promoter (fragment): promoter of the E. coli cat gene encoding chloramphenicol acetyltransferase
   4382..5038    +  CDS            cat: CAT_ECOLX - Experimental evidence at protein level: Swiss-Prot protein existence level 1. This enzyme is an effector of chloramphenicol resistance in bacteria. From Escherichia coli. This protein is used as a marker in many commonly used cloning vectors, such as pACYC184.
   5106..5192    +  terminator     rrnB T1 terminator: Escherichia coli rrnB; transcription terminator T1 from the E. coli rrnB gene
   5215..5232    -  promoter       tet promoter (fragment): E. coli promoter for tetracycline efflux protein gene
   5251..5272    -  protein_bind   CAP binding site: CAP binding activates transcription in the presence of cAMP. E. coli catabolite activator protein
   5285..6367    -  CDS            lacI: lac repressor; lacI; The lac repressor binds to the lac operator to inhibit transcription in E. coli. This inhibition can be relieved by adding lactose or isopropyl-β-D-thiogalactopyranoside (IPTG).
   6368..6445    -  promoter       lacIq promoter: lacI (mutant); In the lacIq allele, a single base change in the promoter boosts expression of the lacI gene about 10-fold.
   6494..6535    +  CDS            rop (fragment): Rop protein, which maintains plasmids at low copy number; rop
   6637..6777    +  misc_feature   bom: basis of mobility region from pBR322
   6963..7551    -  rep_origin     ori: high-copy-number ColE1/pMB1/pBR322/pUC origin of replication
   7722..8582    -  CDS            AmpR: β-lactamase; bla; confers resistance to ampicillin, carbenicillin, and related antibiotics
   8583..8687    -  promoter       AmpR promoter: bla
