[The description below was written by a language model from this plasmid's Addgene catalogue record and pLannotate feature annotations shown in this document.]
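Description:
pQ-NFY-A-GB-HC is an 8,787 bp bacterial expression plasmid built on the pQE-2 backbone that co-expresses all three subunits of the human CCAAT-box-binding transcription factor NF-Y in E. coli. It replicates from a high-copy ColE1/pMB1-type origin and is selected with ampicillin through the AmpR (β-lactamase) gene. The feature table also shows a cat (chloramphenicol acetyltransferase) coding sequence preceded by only a fragment of its promoter and followed by the rrnB T1 terminator, but the record lists ampicillin as the sole selection. A bom region and a rop fragment are remnants of the pBR322-derived backbone.

The payload consists of three tandem, same-orientation expression units, each with its own phage T5 promoter, lac operator elements and lambda t0 terminator. The first encodes untagged NFYA, the second NFYB fused at its N terminus to Schistosoma japonicum GST, and the third NFYC with an N-terminal polyhistidine tag. A plasmid-borne lacI gene driven by the lacIq promoter supplies repressor to keep the T5/lac promoters off until induction with IPTG. The inserts were assembled by ligation-independent cloning, and an attB2 Gateway site sits downstream of each coding sequence. The automated annotation matched NFYA and NFYC to mouse orthologues, but the catalogue entry lists all three inserts as human, which probably reflects the high conservation of these proteins.

Expressing the subunits from one plasmid allows the heterotrimer to assemble in the cell. The GST and His tags on different subunits offer two independent affinity handles for purifying recombinant NF-Y complex.
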