Addgene plasmid #171081: pQ-NFY-A-GB-HC
Purpose: Co-expresses of NFY complex in bacteria. The resulting plasmid was used to generate a single expression construct encoding the three subunit NF-Y, with untagged NFYA, GST-NFYB, and 6-His-NFYC
Depositing lab: Joan Conaway. Depositing organization: Stowers Institute for Medical Research. Publication: Elongin functions as a loading factor for Mediator at ATF6alpha-regulated ER stress response genes. He Y, Sato S, Tomomori-Sato C, Chen S, Goode ZH, Conaway JW, Conaway RC. Proc Natl Acad Sci U S A. 2021 Sep 28;118(39):e2108751118. doi: 10.1073/pnas.2108751118. PubMed 34544872.
Backbone
  Vector backbone: pQE-2
  Total vector size (bp): 8787
  Vector type: Bacterial Expression
Growth in bacteria
  Bacterial resistance: Ampicillin, 100 μg/mL
  Growth temperature: 37°C
  Growth strain: DH5alpha
  Copy number: High Copy
Gene/Insert 1
  Gene/Insert name: NF-YA (alt name: NF-YA)
  Species: H. sapiens (human)
  Insert size (bp): 957
  GenBank ID: NM_021705.3
  Entrez Gene: NFYA (a.k.a. CBF-A, CBF-B, HAP2, NF-YA)
  Promoter: T5 promoter
  Cloning method: Ligation Independent Cloning
  Sequencing primers: 5′ TGAGCGGATAACAATTTCACACAG; 3′ GGCAACCGAGCGTTCTGAAC
Gene/Insert 2
  Gene/Insert name: NF-YB
  Species: H. sapiens (human)
  Insert size (bp): 1326
  GenBank ID: NM_006166.3
  Entrez Gene: NFYB (a.k.a. CBF-A, CBF-B, HAP3, NF-YB)
  Promoter: T5 promoter
  Tag / fusion protein: GST (N terminal on backbone)
  Cloning method: Ligation Independent Cloning
  Sequencing primers: 5′ TGAGCGGATAACAATTTCACACAG; 3′ GGCAACCGAGCGTTCTGAAC
Gene/Insert 3
  Gene/Insert name: NF-YC
  Species: H. sapiens (human)
  Insert size (bp): 1068
  GenBank ID: NM_014223.4
  Entrez Gene: NFYC (a.k.a. CBF-C, CBFC, H1TF2A, HAP5, HSM, NF-YC)
  Promoter: T5 promoter
  Tag / fusion protein: His (N terminal on backbone)
  Cloning method: Ligation Independent Cloning
  Sequencing primers: 5′ TGAGCGGATAACAATTTCACACAG; 3′ GGCAACCGAGCGTTCTGAAC
Terms and licenses: Academic/Nonprofit Terms; Industry Terms: Not Available to Industry
How to cite: pQ-NFY-A-GB-HC was a gift from Joan Conaway (Addgene plasmid # 171081 ; http://n2t.net/addgene:171081 ; RRID:Addgene_171081)
